Addgene plasmid #131384: pDA025
Purpose: ORFeus expression, mutant
Depositing lab: Kathleen Burns. Depositing organization: Johns Hopkins University and School of Medicine. Publication: Cell fitness screens reveal a conflict between LINE-1 retrotransposition and DNA replication. Ardeljan D, Steranka JP, Liu C, Li Z, Taylor MS, Payer LM, Gorbounov M, Sarnecki JS, Deshpande V, Hruban RH, Boeke JD, Fenyo D, Wu PH, Smogorzewska A, Holland AJ, Burns KH. Nat Struct Mol Biol. 2020 Feb;27(2):168-178. doi: 10.1038/s41594-020-0372-1. Epub 2020 Feb 10. PubMed 32042151.
Backbone
  Vector backbone: pCEP4
  Modifications to backbone: Hygromycin replaced with Puromycin, CMV replaced with Tet (2nd) promoter
  Vector type: Mammalian Expression
  Selectable markers: Puromycin
Growth in bacteria
  Bacterial resistance: Ampicillin, 100 μg/mL
  Growth temperature: 37°C
  Growth strain: DH5alpha
  Copy number: Unknown
Gene/Insert
  Gene/Insert name: ORFeus
  Species: H. sapiens (human)
  Mutation: H230A En
  Tag / fusion protein: ORF2-3xFlag
Terms and licenses: Academic/Nonprofit Terms; Industry Terms: Not Available to Industry
How to cite: pDA025 was a gift from Kathleen Burns (Addgene plasmid # 131384 ; http://n2t.net/addgene:131384 ; RRID:Addgene_131384)
