[The description below was written by a language model from this plasmid's Addgene catalogue record and pLannotate feature annotations shown in this document.]
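Description:
pDA025 is a 14.5 kb episomal mammalian expression plasmid built on the pCEP4 backbone for inducible expression of a mutant ORFeus element, ORFeus being a synthetic, recoded version of the human LINE-1 retrotransposon. In bacteria it is maintained through a high-copy ColE1/pUC-type origin and selected with ampicillin via the bla gene. In mammalian cells the Epstein-Barr virus oriP origin together with the EBNA1 coding sequence (annotated as two overlapping fragments) allows the plasmid to replicate and persist as an extrachromosomal episome. The original hygromycin marker has been replaced by a puromycin N-acetyltransferase cassette driven by the SV40 enhancer/early promoter and ending in an SV40 poly(A) signal. A short leftover hygromycin-resistance fragment and the HSV TK poly(A) signal remain downstream of it. Several small herpesvirus, rop, bom and MCS fragments in the annotation appear to be backbone remnants rather than functional parts.

The CMV promoter of pCEP4 has been swapped for a tight TRE promoter, made of seven tet operators upstream of a minimal CMV promoter, so expression depends on a tetracycline-controlled transactivator that is not encoded on this plasmid. This promoter drives the bicistronic LINE-1 unit. ORF1 encodes the nucleic acid chaperone protein, and ORF2 encodes the endonuclease and reverse transcriptase, with a C-terminal 3xFLAG tag for detection or immunoprecipitation. An SV40 poly(A) signal lies downstream of the tag, annotated on the opposite strand. ORF2 carries the H230A substitution in the endonuclease domain, which the record lists simply as a mutant. Such a change is generally used to disable target DNA nicking. The construct therefore suits use as an endonuclease-deficient comparison to wild-type ORFeus in studies of how LINE-1 expression affects cell fitness and DNA replication.
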