Features (pLannotate 1.2.2; 28 found; start..end, strand, type, name):
      1..315     +  promoter       tight TRE promoter: Tet-responsive promoter PTight, consisting of seven tet operator sequences followed by the minimal CMV promoter
    350..1363    +  CDS            L1RE1: LORF1_HUMAN - Also known as LRE1. Experimental evidence at protein level: Swiss-Prot protein existence level 1. Nucleic acid-binding protein which is essential for retrotransposition of LINE-1 elements in the genome. Functions as a nucleic acid chaperone binding its own transcript and therefore preferentially mobilizing the transcript from which they are encoded. From Homo sapiens (Human).
   1430..5254    +  CDS            LORF2_HUMAN: Experimental evidence at protein level: Swiss-Prot protein existence level 1. Has a reverse transcriptase activity required for target- primed reverse transcription of the LINE-1 element mRNA, a crucial step in LINE-1 retrotransposition. Has also an endonuclease activity that allows the introduction of nicks in the chromosomal target DNA. Cleaves DNA in AT-rich regions between a 5' stretch of purines and a 3' stretch of pyrimidines, corresponding to sites of LINE-1 integration in the genome. From Homo sapiens (Human).
   5303..5368    +  CDS            3xFLAG: three tandem FLAG® epitope tags, followed by an enterokinase cleavage site
   5578..5712    -  polyA_signal   SV40 poly(A) signal: SV40 polyadenylation signal
   5735..5818    -  CDS            large T antigen (fragment): large T antigen from SV40 (simian virus 40)
   5821..5861    +  CDS            rop (fragment): Rop protein, which maintains plasmids at low copy number; rop
   5973..5991    -  misc_feature   MCS (fragment): pUC18/19 multiple cloning site
   6437..8084    -  rep_origin     oriP (fragment): Epstein-Barr virus oriP replication origin (Yates et al., 2000)
   8197..8415    -  CDS            gL (fragment): GL_EBVB9 - Experimental evidence at protein level: Swiss-Prot protein existence level 1. The heterodimer glycoprotein H-glycoprotein L is required for the fusion of viral and plasma membranes leading to virus entry into the host cell. Acts as a functional inhibitor of gH and maintains gH in an inhibited form. Upon binding to host integrins, gL dissociates from gH leading to activation of the viral fusion glycoproteins gB and gH. Fusion of EBV with B-lymphocytes requires the additional receptor- binding protein gp42, which forms a complex with gH/gL. The heterodimer gH/gL targets also host EPHA
   8498..9505    -  CDS            EBNA1 (fragment): Epstein-Barr nuclear antigen 1, also known as EBNA-1 crucial for latent viral infection, and for episomal amplification of vectors containing the oriP origin (Okita et al., 2013)
   9454..9802    -  CDS            EBNA1 (fragment): Epstein-Barr nuclear antigen 1, also known as EBNA-1 crucial for latent viral infection, and for episomal amplification of vectors containing the oriP origin (Okita et al., 2013)
   9840..10184   -  CDS            BRRF2_EBVB9 (fragment): Protein inferred from homology: Swiss-Prot protein existence level 3. From Epstein-Barr virus (strain B95-8) (HHV-4) (Human herpesvirus 4).
  10187..10210   -  promoter       tet promoter (fragment): E. coli promoter for tetracycline efflux protein gene
  10323..10427   +  promoter       AmpR promoter: bla
  10428..11288   +  CDS            AmpR: β-lactamase; bla; confers resistance to ampicillin, carbenicillin, and related antibiotics
  11459..12047   +  rep_origin     ori: high-copy-number ColE1/pMB1/pBR322/pUC origin of replication
  12233..12332   -  misc_feature   bom (fragment): basis of mobility region from pBR322
  12342..12671   +  promoter       SV40 promoter: SV40 enhancer and early promoter
  12672..12693   -  misc_feature   MCS (fragment): pUC18/19 multiple cloning site
  12764..13363   +  CDS            PuroR: puromycin N-acetyltransferase; pac from Streptomyces alboniger; confers resistance to puromycin
  13413..13478   +  CDS            dmpM (fragment): DMPM_STRAD - Protein inferred from homology: Swiss-Prot protein existence level 3. From Streptomyces alboniger.
  13487..13570   +  CDS            large T antigen (fragment): large T antigen from SV40 (simian virus 40)
  13593..13727   +  polyA_signal   SV40 poly(A) signal: SV40 polyadenylation signal
  13728..13794   +  CDS            HygR (fragment): hygromycin B phosphotransferase confers resistance to hygromycin
  13836..13884   +  polyA_signal   HSV TK poly(A) signal: herpes simplex virus thymidine kinase polyadenylation signal (Cole and Stacy, 1985)
  14084..14308   +  CDS            gH (fragment): GH_HHV11 - Experimental evidence at protein level: Swiss-Prot protein existence level 1. The heterodimer glycoprotein H-glycoprotein L is required for the fusion of viral and plasma membranes leading to virus entry into the host cell. Following initial binding to host receptor, membrane fusion is mediated by the fusion machinery composed of gB and the heterodimer gH/gL. May also be involved in the fusion between the virion envelope and the outer nuclear membrane during virion morphogenesis. From Human herpesvirus 1 (strain 17) (HHV-1) (Human herpes simplex virus 1).
  14339..14364   -  CDS            bla(M) (fragment): β-lactamase lacking the signal sequence; bla(M); allows cytosolic expression of β-lactamase
>Addgene plasmid #131384 | pDA025 | addgene full sequence | sequence record 256654 | Addgene NGS Result
GAGTTTACTCCCTATCAGTGATAGAGAACGTATGTCGAGTTTACTCCCTATCAGTGATAGAGAACGATGT
CGAGTTTACTCCCTATCAGTGATAGAGAACGTATGTCGAGTTTACTCCCTATCAGTGATAGAGAACGTAT
GTCGAGTTTACTCCCTATCAGTGATAGAGAACGTATGTCGAGTTTATCCCTATCAGTGATAGAGAACGTA
TGTCGAGTTTACTCCCTATCAGTGATAGAGAACGTATGTCGAGGTAGGCGTGTACGGTGGGAGGCCTATA
TAAGCAGAGCTCGTTTAGTGAACCGTCAGATCGCCTGGAGCGGCCGCGTTTAAACTTAATTAAGCCACCA
TGGGCAAGAAGCAGAACCGCAAGACCGGCAACAGCAAGACCCAGAGCGCCAGCCCCCCCCCCAAGGAGCG
CAGCAGCAGCCCCGCCACCGAGCAGAGCTGGATGGAGAACGACTTCGACGAGCTGCGCGAGGAGGGCTTC
CGCCGCAGCAACTACAGCGAGCTGCGCGAGGACATCCAGACCAAGGGCAAGGAGGTGGAGAACTTCGAGA
AGAACCTGGAGGAGTGCATCACCCGCATCACCAACACCGAGAAGTGCCTGAAGGAGCTGATGGAGCTGAA
GACCAAGGCCCGCGAGCTGCGCGAGGAGTGCCGCAGCCTGCGCAGCCGCTGCGACCAATTGGAGGAGCGC
GTGAGCGCCATGGAGGACGAGATGAACGAGATGAAGCGCGAGGGCAAGTTCCGCGAGAAGCGCATCAAGC
GCAACGAGCAGAGCCTGCAGGAGATCTGGGACTACGTGAAGCGCCCCAACCTGCGCCTGATCGGCGTGCC
CGAGAGCGACGTGGAGAACGGCACCAAGCTGGAGAACACCCTGCAGGACATCATCCAGGAGAACTTCCCC
AACCTGGCCCGCCAGGCCAACGTGCAGATCCAGGAGATCCAGCGCACCCCCCAGCGCTACAGCAGCCGCC
GCGCCACCCCCCGCCACATCATCGTGCGCTTCACCAAGGTGGAGATGAAGGAGAAGATGCTGCGCGCCGC
CCGCGAGAAGGGCCGCGTGACCCTGAAGGGCAAGCCCATCCGTCTCACCGCCGACCTGAGCGCCGAGACC
CTGCAGGCCCGCCGCGAGTGGGGCCCCATCTTCAACATCCTGAAGGAGAAGAACTTCCAGCCCCGCATCA
GCTACCCCGCCAAGCTGAGCTTCATCAGCGAGGGCGAGATCAAGTACTTCATCGACAAGCAGATGCTGCG
CGACTTCGTGACCACCCGCCCCGCCCTGAAGGAGCTGCTGAAGGAGGCCCTGAACATGGAGCGCAACAAC
CGCTACCAGCCCCTGCAGAACCACGCCAAGATGTAAAGACCATCGAGACTAGGAAGAAACTGCATCAACT
AATGAGCAAAATCAGGCGCGCCCATCATAATGACCGGCAGCAACAGCCACATCACCATCCTGACCCTGAA
CATCAACGGCCTGAACAGCGCCATCAAGCGCCACCGCCTGGCCAGCTGGATCAAGAGCCAGGACCCCAGC
GTGTGCTGCATCCAGGAGACCCACCTGACCTGCCGCGACACCCACCGCCTGAAGATCAAGGGCTGGCGCA
AGATCTACCAGGCCAACGGCAAGCAGAAGAAGGCCGGCGTGGCCATCCTGGTGAGCGACAAGACCGACTT
CAAGCCCACCAAGATCAAGCGCGACAAGGAGGGCCACTACATCATGGTGAAGGGCAGCATCCAGCAGGAG
GAGCTGACCATCCTGAACATCTACGCCCCCAACACCGGTGCCCCCCGCTTCATCAAGCAGGTGCTGAGCG
ACCTGCAGCGCGACCTGGACAGCCACACCCTGATCATGGGCGACTTCAACACCCCCCTGAGCACCCTGGA
CCGCAGCACCCGCCAGAAGGTGAACAAGGACACCCAGGAGCTGAACAGCGCCCTGCACCAGGCCGACCTG
ATCGACATCTACCGCACCCTGCACCCCAAGAGCACCGAGTACACCTTCTTCAGCGCCCCCCACCACACCT
ACAGCAAGATCGACCACATCGTGGGCAGCAAGGCCCTGCTGAGCAAGTGCAAGCGCACCGAGATCATCAC
CAACTACCTGAGCGACGCTAGCGCCATCAAGCTGGAGCTGCGCATCAAGAACCTGACCCAGAGCCGCAGC
ACCACCTGGAAGCTGAACAACCTGCTGCTGAACGACTACTGGGTGCACAACGAGATGAAGGCCGAGATCA
AGATGTTCTTCGAAACCAACGAGAACAAGGACACCACCTACCAGAACCTGTGGGACGCCTTCAAGGCCGT
GTGCCGCGGCAAGTTCATCGCCCTGAACGCCTACAAGCGCAAGCAGGAGCGCAGCAAGATCGACACCCTG
ACCAGCCAGCTGAAGGAGCTGGAGAAGCAGGAGCAGACCCACAGCAAGGCCAGCCGCCGCCAGGAGATCA
CCAAGATCCGCGCCGAGCTGAAGGAGATCGAGACCCAGAAGACCCTGCAGAAGATCAACGAGTCGCGAAG
CTGGTTCTTCGAGCGCATCAACAAGATCGACCGCCCCCTGGCCCGCCTGATCAAGAAGAAGCGCGAGAAG
AACCAGATCGACACCATCAAGAACGACAAGGGCGACATCACCACCGACCCCACCGAGATCCAGACCACCA
TCCGCGAGTACTACAAGCACCTGTACGCCAACAAGCTGGAGAACCTGGAGGAGATGGACACCTTCCTGGA
CACCTACACCCTGCCCCGCCTGAACCAGGAGGAGGTGGAGAGCCTGAACCGCCCCATCACCGGCAGCGAG
ATCGTGGCCATCATCAACAGCCTGCCCACCAAGAAGAGCCCCGGCCCCGACGGCTTCACCGCCGAGTTCT
ACCAGCGCTACAAGGAGGAGCTGGTGCCCTTCCTGCTGAAGCTGTTCCAAAGCATCGAGAAGGAGGGCAT
CCTGCCCAACAGCTTCTACGAGGCCAGCATCATCCTGATCCCCAAGCCCGGCCGCGACACCACCAAGAAG
GAGAACTTCCGCCCCATCAGCCTGATGAACATCGACGCCAAGATCCTGAACAAGATCCTGGCCAACCGCA
TCCAGCAGCACATCAAGAAGCTGATCCACCACGACCAGGTGGGCTTCATCCCCGGGATGCAGGGCTGGTT
CAACATCCGCAAGAGCATCAACGTGATCCAGCACATCAACCGCGCCAAGGACAAGAACCACATGATCATC
AGCATCGACGCCGAGAAGGCCTTCGACAAGATCCAGCAGCCCTTCATGCTGAAGACCCTGAACAAGCTGG
GCATCGACGGCACCTACTTCAAGATCATCCGCGCCATCTACGACAAGCCCACCGCCAACATCATCCTGAA
CGGCCAGAAGCTGGAGGCCTTCCCCCTGAAGACCGGCACGCGTCAGGGCTGCCCCCTGAGCCCCCTGCTG
TTCAACATCGTGCTGGAGGTGCTGGCCCGCGCCATCCGCCAGGAGAAGGAGATCAAGGGCATCCAGCTGG
GCAAGGAGGAGGTGAAGCTGAGCCTGTTCGCCGACGACATGATCGTGTACCTGGAGAACCCCATCGTGAG
CGCCCAGAACCTGCTGAAGCTGATCAGCAACTTCAGCAAGGTGAGCGGCTACAAGATCAACGTGCAGAAG
AGCCAGGCCTTCCTGTACACCAACAACCGCCAGACCGAGAGCCAGATCATGGGCGAGCTGCCCTTCACCA
TCGCTAGCAAGCGCATCAAGTACCTGGGCATCCAGCTGACCCGCGACGTGAAGGACCTGTTCAAGGAGAA
CTACAAGCCCCTGCTGAAGGAGATCAAGGAGGAGACCAACAAGTGGAAGAACATCCCCTGCAGCTGGGTG
GGCCGCATCAACATCGTGAAGATGGCCATCCTGCCCAAGGTGATCTACCGCTTCAACGCCATCCCCATCA
AGCTGCCCATGACCTTCTTCACCGAGCTGGAGAAGACCACCCTGAAGTTCATCTGGAACCAGAAGCGCGC
CCGCATCGCCAAGAGCATCCTGAGCCAGAAGAACAAGGCCGGCGGCATCACCCTGCCCGACTTCAAGCTG
TACTACAAGGCCACCGTGACCAAGACCGCCTGGTACTGGTACCAGAACCGCGATATCGACCAGTGGAACC
GCACCGAGCCCAGCGAGATCATGCCCCACATCTACAACTACCTGATCTTCGACAAGCCCGAGAAGAACAA
GCAGTGGGGCAAGGACAGCCTGTTCAACAAGTGGTGCTGGGAGAACTGGCTGGCCATCTGCCGCAAGCTG
AAGCTGGACCCCTTCCTGACCCCCTACACCAAGATCAACAGCCGCTGGATCAAGGACCTGAACGTGAAGC
CCAAGACCATCAAGACCCTGGAGGAGAACCTGGGCATCACCATCCAGGACATCGGCGTGGGCAAGGACTT
CATGAGCAAGACCCCCAAGGCCATGGCCACCAAGGACAAGATCGACAAGTGGGACCTGATCAAGCTGAAG
AGCTTCTGCACCGCCAAGGAGACCACCATCCGCGTGAACCGCCAGCCCACCACCTGGGAGAAGATCTTCG
CCACCTACAGCAGCGACAAGGGCCTGATCAGCCGCATCTACAACGAGCTGAAGCAGATCTACAAGAAGAA
GACCAACAACCCCATCAAGAAGTGGGCCAAGGACATGAACCGCCACTTCAGCAAGGAGGACATCTACGCC
GCCAAGAAGCATATGAAGAAGTGCAGCAGCAGCCTGGCCATCCGCGAGATGCAGATCAAGACCACCATGC
GCTACCACCTGACCCCCGTGCGCATGGCCATCATCAAGAAGAGCGGCAACAACCGCTGCTGGCGCGGCTG
CGGCGAGATCGGCACCCTGCTGCACTGCTGGTGGGACTGCAAGCTGGTGCAGCCCCTGTGGAAGAGCGTG
TGGCGCTTCCTGCGCGACCTGGAGCTGGAGATCCCCTTCGACCCCGCCATCCCCCTGCTGGGCATCTACC
CCAACGAGTACAAGAGCTGCTGCTACAAGGACACCTGCACCCGCATGTTCATCGCCGCCCTGTTCACCAT
CGCCAAGACCTGGAACCAGCCCAAGTGCCCCACCATGATCGATTGGATCAAGAAGATGTGGCACATCTAC
ACCATGGAGTACTACGCCGCCATCAAGAACGACGAGTTCATCAGCTTCGTGGGCACCTGGATGAAGCTGG
AGACCATCATCCTGAGCAAGCTGAGCCAGGAGCAGAAGACCAAGCACCGCATCTTCAGCCTGATCGGCGG
CAACGGCGGCGGCAGCGGCGGCGGCAGCCTGGAAGTTCTGTTCCAGGGGCCCGACTACAAAGACCATGAC
GGTGATTATAAAGATCATGACATCGATTACAAGGATGACGATGACAAGTAGACAATGAGATCACATGGAC
ACAGGAAGGGGAATATCACACTCTGGGGACTGTGGTGGGGTCGGGGGAGGGGGGAGGGATAGCATTGGGA
GATATACCTAATGCTAGATGACACATTAGTGGGTGCAGCGCACCAGCATGGCACATGTATACATATGTAA
CTAACCTGCACAATGTGCACATGTACCCTAAAACTTAGAGTATAATGGATCCAGACATGATAAGATACAT
TGATGAGTTTGGACAAACCACAACTAGAATGCAGTGAAAAAAATGCTTTATTTGTGAAATTTGTGATGCT
ATTGCTTTATTTGTAACCATTATAAGCTGCAATAAACAAGTTAACAACAACAATTGCATTCATTTTATGT
TTCAGGTTCAGGGGGAGGTGTGGGAGGTTTTTTAAAGCAAGTAAAACCTCTACAAATGTGGTATGGCTGA
TTATGATCCGGCTGCCTCGCGCGTTTCGGTGATGACGGTGAAAACCTCTGACACATGCAGCTCCCGGAGA
CGGTCACAGCTTGTCTGTAAGCGGATGCCGGGAGCAGACAAGCCCGTCAGGGCGCGTCAGCGGGTGTTGG
CGGGTGTCGGGGCGCAGCCATGAGGTCGACTCTAGAGGATCGATCCCCGCCCCGGACGAACTAAACCTGA
CTACGACATCTCTGCCCCTTCTTCGCGGGGCAGTGCATGTAATCCCTTCAGTTGGTTGGTACAACTTGCC
AACTGGGCCCTGTTCCACATGTGACACGGGGGGGGACCAAACACAAAGGGGTTCTCTGACTGTAGTTGAC
ATCCTTATAAATGGATGTGCACATTTGCCAACACTGAGTGGCTTTCATCCTGGAGCAGACTTTGCAGTCT
GTGGACTGCAACACAACATTGCCTTTATGTGTAACTCTTGGCTGAAGCTCTTACACCAATGCTGGGGGAC
ATGTACCTCCCAGGGGCCCAGGAAGACTACGGGAGGCTACACCAACGTCAATCAGAGGGGCCTGTGTAGC
TACCGATAAGCGGACCCTCAAGAGGGCATTAGCAATAGTGTTTATAAGGCCCCCTTGTTAACCCTAAACG
GGTAGCATATGCTTCCCGGGTAGTAGTATATACTATCCAGACTAACCCTAATTCAATAGCATATGTTACC
CAACGGGAAGCATATGCTATCGAATTAGGGTTAGTAAAAGGGTCCTAAGGAACAGCGATATCTCCCACCC
CATGAGCTGTCACGGTTTTATTTACATGGGGTCAGGATTCCACGAGGGTAGTGAACCATTTTAGTCACAA
GGGCAGTGGCTGAAGATCAAGGAGCGGGCAGTGAACTCTCCTGAATCTTCGCCTGCTTCTTCATTCTCCT
TCGTTTAGCTAATAGAATAACTGCTGAGTTGTGAACAGTAAGGTGTATGTGAGGTGCTCGAAAACAAGGT
TTCAGGTGACGCCCCCAGAATAAAATTTGGACGGGGGGTTCAGTGGTGGCATTGTGCTATGACACCAATA
TAACCCTCACAAACCCCTTGGGCAATAAATACTAGTGTAGGAATGAAACATTCTGAATATCTTTAACAAT
AGAAATCCATGGGGTGGGGACAAGCCGTAAAGACTGGATGTCCATCTCACACGAATTTATGGCTATGGGC
AACACATAATCCTAGTGCAATATGATACTGGGGTTATTAAGATGTGTCCCAGGCAGGGACCAAGACAGGT
GAACCATGTTGTTACACTCTATTTGTAACAAGGGGAAAGAGAGTGGACGCCGACAGCAGCGGACTCCACT
GGTTGTCTCTAACACCCCCGAAAATTAAACGGGGCTCCACGCCAATGGGGCCCATAAACAAAGACAAGTG
GCCACTCTTTTTTTTGAAATTGTGGAGTGGGGGCACGCGTCAGCCCCCACACGCCGCCCTGCGGTTTTGG
ACTGTAAAATAAGGGTGTAATAACTTGGCTGATTGTAACCCCGCTAACCACTGCGGTCAAACCACTTGCC
CACAAAACCACTAATGGCACCCCGGGGAATACCTGCATAAGTAGGTGGGCGGGCCAAGATAGGGGCGCGA
TTGCTGCGATCTGGAGGACAAATTACACACACTTGCGCCTGAGCGCCAAGCACAGGGTTGTTGGTCCTCA
TATTCACGAGGTCGCTGAGAGCACGGTGGGCTAATGTTGCCATGGGTAGCATATACTACCCAAATATCTG
GATAGCATATGCTATCCTAATCTATATCTGGGTAGCATAGGCTATCCTAATCTATATCTGGGTAGCATAT
GCTATCCTAATCTATATCTGGGTAGTATATGCTATCCTAATTTATATCTGGGTAGCATAGGCTATCCTAA
TCTATATCTGGGTAGCATATGCTATCCTAATCTRTATCYGGGTAGYATATGCTATCCTAATAGAGATTAG
GGTAGTATATGCTATCCTAATTTATATCTGGGTAGCATATACTACCCAAATATCTGGATAGCATATGCTA
TCCTAATCTATATCTGGGTAGCATATGCTATCCTAATCTATATCTGGGTAGCATAGGCTATCCTAATCTA
TATCTGGGTAGCATATGCTATCCTAATCTATATCTGGGTAGTATATGCTATCCTAATTTATATCTGGGTA
GCATAGGCTATCCTAATCTATATCTGGGTAGCATATGCTATCCTAATCTATATCTGGGTAGTATATGCTA
TCCTAATCTGTATCCGGGTAGCATATGCTATCCTCATGCATATACAGTCAGCATATGATACCCAGTAGTA
GAGTGGGAGTGCTATCCTTTGCATATGCCGCCACCTCCCAAGGGGGCGTGAATTTTCGCTGCTTGTCCTT
TTCCTGCTGGTTGCTCCCATTCTTAGGTGAATTTAAGGAGGCCAGGCTAAAGCCGTCGCATGTCTGATTG
CTCACCAGGTAAATGTCGCTAATGTTTTCCAACGCGAGAAGGTGTTGAGCGCGGAGCTGAGTGACGTGAC
AACATGGGTATGCCCAATTGCCCCATGTTGGGAGGACGAAAATGGTGACAAGACAGATGGCCAGAAATAC
ACCAACAGCACGCATGATGTCTACTGGGGATTTATTCTTTAGTGCGGGGGAATACACGGCTTTTAATACG
ATTGAGGGCGTCTCCTAACAAGTTACATCACTCCTGCCCTTCCTCACCCTCATCTCCATCACCTCCTTCA
TCTCCGTCATCTCCGTCATCACCCTCCGCGGCAGCCCCTTCCACCATAGGTGGAAACCAGGGAGGCAAAT
CTACTCCATCGTCAAAGCTGCACACAGTCACCCTGATATTGCAGGTAGGAGCGGGCTTTGTCATAACAAG
GTCCTTAATCGCATCCTTCAAAACCTCAGCAAATATATGAGTTTGTAAAAAGACCATGAAATAACAGACA
ATGGACTCCCTTAGCGGGCCAGGTTGTGGGCCGGGTCCAGGGGCCATTCCAAAGGGGAGACGACTCAATG
GTGTAAGACGACATTGTGGAATAGCAAGGGCAGTTCCTCGCCTTAGGTTGTAAAGGGAGGTCTTACTACC
TCCATATACGAACACACCGGCGACCCAAGTTCCTTCGTCGGTAGTCCTTTCTACGTGACTCCTAGCCAGG
AGAGCTCTTAAACCTTCTGCAATGTTCTCAAATTTCGGGTTGGAACCTCCTTGACCACGATGCTTTCCAA
ACCACCCTCCTTTTTTGCGCCTGCCTCCATCACCCTGACCCCGGGGTCCAGTGCTTGGGCCTTCTCCTGG
GTCATCTGCGGGGCCCTGCTCTATCGCTCCCGGGGGCACGTCAGGCTCACCATCTGGGCCACCTTCTTGG
TGGTATTCAAAATAATCGGCTTCCCCTACAGGGTGGAAAAATGGCCTTCTACCTGGAGGGGGCCTGCGCG
GTGGAGACCCGGATGATGATGACTGACTACTGGGACTCCTGGGCCTCTTTTCTCCACGTCCACGACCTCT
CCCCCTGGCTCTTTCACGACTTCCCCCCCTGGCTCTTTCACGTCCTCTACCCCGGCGGCCTCCACTACCT
CCTCGACCCCGGCCTCCACTACCTCCTCGACCCCGGCCTCCACTGCCTCCTCGACCCCGGCCTCCACCTC
CTGCTCCTGCCNNNCCTCCTGCTCCTGCCCCTCCTCCTGCTCCTGCCCCTCCTGCTCCTGCCCCTCCCGC
TCCTGCTCCTGCTCCTGTTCCACCGTGGGTCCCTTTGCAGCCAATGCAACTTGGACGTTTTTGGGGTCTC
CGGACACCATCTCTATGTCTTGGCCCTGATCCTGAGCCGCCCGGGGCTCCTGGTCTTCCGCCTCCTCGTC
CTCGTCCTCTTCCCCGTCCTCGTCCATGGTTATCACCCCCTCTTCTTTGAGGTCCACTGCCGCCGGAGCC
TTCTGGTCCAGATGTGTCTCCCTTCTCTCCTAGGCCATTTCCAGGTCCTGTACCTGGCCCCTCGTCAGAC
ATGATTCACACTAAAAGAGATCAATAGACATCTTTATTAGACGACGCTCAGTGAATACAGGGAGTGCAGA
CTCCTGCCCCCTCCAACAGCCCCCCCACCCTCATCCCCTTCATGGTCGCTGTCAGACAGATCCAGGTCTG
AAAATTCCCCATCCTCCGAACCATCCTCGTCCTCATCACCAATTACTCGCAGCCCGGAAAACTCCCGCTG
AACATCCTCAAGATTTGCGTCCTGAGCCTCAAGCCAGGCCTCAAATTCCTCGTCCCCCTTTTTGCTGGAC
GGTAGGGATGGGGATTCTCGGGACCCCTCCTCTTCCTCTTCAAGGTCACCAGACAGAGATGCTACTGGGG
CAACGGAAGAAAAGCTGGGTGCGGCCTGTGAGGATCAGCTTATCGATGATAAGCTGTCAAACATGAGAAT
TCTTGAAGACGAAAGGGCCTCGTGATACGCCTATTTTTATAGGTTAATGTCATGATAATAATGGTTTCTT
AGACGTCAGGTGGCACTTTTCGGGGAAATGTGCGCGGAACCCCTATTTGTTTATTTTTCTAAATACATTC
AAATATGTATCCGCTCATGAGACAATAACCCTGATAAATGCTTCAATAATATTGAAAAAGGAAGAGTATG
AGTATTCAACATTTCCGTGTCGCCCTTATTCCCTTTTTTGCGGCATTTTGCCTTCCTGTTTTTGCTCACC
CAGAAACGCTGGTGAAAGTAAAAGATGCTGAAGATCAGTTGGGTGCACGAGTGGGTTACATCGAACTGGA
TCTCAACAGCGGTAAGATCCTTGAGAGTTTTCGCCCCGAAGAACGTTTTCCAATGATGAGCACTTTTAAA
GTTCTGCTATGTGGCGCGGTATTATCCCGTGTTGACGCCGGGCAAGAGCAACTCGGTCGCCGCATACACT
ATTCTCAGAATGACTTGGTTGAGTACTCACCAGTCACAGAAAAGCATCTTACGGATGGCATGACAGTAAG
AGAATTATGCAGTGCTGCCATAACCATGAGTGATAACACTGCGGCCAACTTACTTCTGACAACGATCGGA
GGACCGAAGGAGCTAACCGCTTTTTTGCACAACATGGGGGATCATGTAACTCGCCTTGATCGTTGGGAAC
CGGAGCTGAATGAAGCCATACCAAACGACGAGCGTGACACCACGATGCCTGCAGCAATGGCAACAACGTT
GCGCAAACTATTAACTGGCGAACTACTTACTCTAGCTTCCCGGCAACAATTAATAGACTGGATGGAGGCG
GATAAAGTTGCAGGACCACTTCTGCGCTCGGCCCTTCCGGCTGGCTGGTTTATTGCTGATAAATCTGGAG
CCGGTGAGCGTGGGTCTCGCGGTATCATTGCAGCACTGGGGCCAGATGGTAAGCCCTCCCGTATCGTAGT
TATCTACACGACGGGGAGTCAGGCAACTATGGATGAACGAAATAGACAGATCGCTGAGATAGGTGCCTCA
CTGATTAAGCATTGGTAACTGTCAGACCAAGTTTACTCATATATACTTTAGATTGATTTAAAACTTCATT
TTTAATTTAAAAGGATCTAGGTGAAGATCCTTTTTGATAATCTCATGACCAAAATCCCTTAACGTGAGTT
TTCGTTCCACTGAGCGTCAGACCCCGTAGAAAAGATCAAAGGATCTTCTTGAGATCCTTTTTTTCTGCGC
GTAATCTGCTGCTTGCAAACAAAAAAACCACCGCTACCAGCGGTGGTTTGTTTGCCGGATCAAGAGCTAC
CAACTCTTTTTCCGAAGGTAACTGGCTTCAGCAGAGCGCAGATACCAAATACTGTCCTTCTAGTGTAGCC
GTAGTTAGGCCACCACTTCAAGAACTCTGTAGCACCGCCTACATACCTCGCTCTGCTAATCCTGTTACCA
GTGGCTGCTGCCAGTGGCGATAAGTCGTGTCTTACCGGGTTGGACTCAAGACGATAGTTACCGGATAAGG
CGCAGCGGTCGGGCTGAACGGGGGGTTCGTGCACACAGCCCAGCTTGGAGCGAACGACCTACACCGAACT
GAGATACCTACAGCGTGAGCTATGAGAAAGCGCCACGCTTCCCGAAGGGAGAAAGGCGGACAGGTATCCG
GTAAGCGGCAGGGTCGGAACAGGAGAGCGCACGAGGGAGCTTCCAGGGGGAAACGCCTGGTATCTTTATA
GTCCTGTCGGGTTTCGCCACCTCTGACTTGAGCGTCGATTTTTGTGATGCTCGTCAGGGGGGCGGAGCCT
ATGGAAAAACGCCAGCAACGCGGCCTTTTTACGGTTCCTGGCCTTTTGCTGGCCTTTTGCTCACATGTTC
TTTCCTGCGTTATCCCCTGATTCTGTGGATAACCGTATTACCGCCTTTGAGTGAGCTGATACCGCTCGCC
GCAGCCGAACGACCGAGCGCAGCGAGTCAGTGAGCGAGGAAGCGGAAGAGCGCCTGATGCGGTATTTTCT
CCTTACGCATCTGTGCGGTATTTCACACCGCATATGGTGCACTCTCAGTACAATCTGCTCTGATGCCGCA
TAGTTAAGCCAGCTGTGGAATGTGTGTCAGTTAGGGTGTGGAAAGTCCCCAGGCTCCCCAGCAGGCAGAA
GTATGCAAAGCATGCATCTCAATTAGTCAGCAACCAGGTGTGGAAAGTCCCCAGGCTCCCCAGCAGGCAG
AAGTATGCAAAGCATGCATCTCAATTAGTCAGCAACCATAGTCCCGCCCCTAACTCCGCCCATCCCGCCC
CTAACTCCGCCCAGTTCCGCCCATTCTCCGCCCCATGGCTGACTAATTTTTTTTATTTATGCAGAGGCCG
AGGCCGCCTCGGCCTCTGAGCTATTCCAGAAGTAGTGAGGAGGCTTTTTTGGAGGCCTAGGCTTTTGCAA
AAAGCTTGCATGCCTGCAGGTCGGCCGCCACGACCGGTGCCGCCACCATCCCCTGACCCACGCCCCTGAC
CCCTCACAAGGAGACGACCTTCCATGACCGAGTACAAGCCCACGGTGCGCCTCGCCACCCGCGACGACGT
CCCCCGGGCCGTACGCACCCTCGCCGCCGCGTTCGCCGACTACCCCGCCACGCGCCACACCGTCGACCCG
GACCGCCACATCGAGCGGGTCACCGAGCTGCAAGAACTCTTCCTCACGCGCGTCGGGCTCGACATCGGCA
AGGTGTGGGTCGCGGACGACGGCGCCGCGGTGGCGGTCTGGACCACGCCGGAGAGCGTCGAAGCGGGGGC
GGTGTTCGCCGAGATCGGCCCGCGCATGGCCGAGTTGAGCGGTTCCCGGCTGGCCGCGCAGCAACAGATG
GAAGGCCTCCTGGCGCCGCACCGGCCCAAGGAGCCCGCGTGGTTCCTGGCCACCGTCGGCGTCTCGCCCG
ACCACCAGGGCAAGGGTCTGGGCAGCGCCGTCGTGCTCCCCGGAGTGGAGGCGGCCGAGCGCGCCGGGGT
GCCCGCCTTCCTGGAGACCTCCGCGCCCCGCAACCTCCCCTTCTACGAGCGGCTCGGCTTCACCGTCACC
GCCGACGTCGAGGTGCCCGAAGGACCGCGCACCTGGTGCATGACCCGCAAGCCCGGTGCCTGACGCCCGC
CCCACGACCCGCAGCGCCCGACCGAAAGGAGCGCACGACCCCATGGCTCCGACCGAAGCCACCCGGGGCG
GCCCCGCCGACCCCGCACCCGCCCCCGAGGCCCACCGACTCTAGAGGATCATAATCAGCCATACCACATT
TGTAGAGGTTTTACTTGCTTTAAAAAACCTCCCACACCTCCCCCTGAACCTGAAACATAAAATGAATGCA
ATTGTTGTTGTTAACTTGTTTATTGCAGCTTATAATGGTTACAAATAAAGCAATAGCATCACAAATTTCA
CAAATAAAGCATTTTTTTCACTGCATTCTAGTTGTGGTTTGTCCAAACTCATCAATGTATCTTATCATGT
CTGGATCACTCGCCGATAGTGGAAACCGACGCCCCAGCACTCGTCCGGATCGGGAGATGGGGGAGGCTAA
CTGAAACACGGAAGGAGACAATACCGGAAGGAACCCGCGCTATGACGGCAATAAAAAGACAGAATAAAAC
GCACGGGTGTTGGGTCGTTTGTTCATAAACGCGGGGTTCGGTCCCAGGGCTGGCACTCTGTCGATACCCC
ACCGAGACCCCATTGGGGCCAATACGCCCGCGTTTCTTCCTTTTCCCCACCCCACCCCCCAAGTTCGGGT
GAAGGCCCAGGGCTCGCAGCCAACGTCGGGGCGGCAGGCCCTGCCATAGCCACTGGCCCCGTGGGTTAGG
GACGGGGTCCCCCATGGGGAATGGTTTATGGTTCGTGGGGGTTATTATTTTGGGCGTTGCGTGGGGTCAG
GTCCACGACTGGACTGAGCAGACAGACCCATGGTTTTTGGATGGCCTGGGCATGGACCGCATGTACTGGC
GCGACACGAACACCGGGCGTCTGTGGCTGCCAAACACCCCCGACCCCCAAAAACCACCGCGCGGATTTCT
GGCGTGCCAAGCTAGTCGACCAATTCTCATGTTTGACAGCTTATCATCGCAGATCCGGGCAACGTTGTTG
CCATTGCTGCAGGCGCAGAACTGGTAGGTATGGAAGATCTCTAGAAGCTGGGTACCAGCTGCTAGCAAGC
TTGCTAGCGGCCGAGGCGTATCACGAGGCCCTTTCGTCTTCACTC
