>Addgene plasmid #131384 | pDA025 | depositor partial sequence | sequence record 252273 | insert
GGCCGCGTTTAAACTTAATTAAGCCACCATGGGCAAGAAGCAGAACCGCAAGACCGGCAACAGCAAGACC
CAGAGCGCCAGCCCCCCCCCCAAGGAGCGCAGCAGCAGCCCCGCCACCGAGCAGAGCTGGATGGAGAACG
ACTTCGACGAGCTGCGCGAGGAGGGCTTCCGCCGCAGCAACTACAGCGAGCTGCGCGAGGACATCCAGAC
CAAGGGCAAGGAGGTGGAGAACTTCGAGAAGAACCTGGAGGAGTGCATCACCCGCATCACCAACACCGAG
AAGTGCCTGAAGGAGCTGATGGAGCTGAAGACCAAGGCCCGCGAGCTGCGCGAGGAGTGCCGCAGCCTGC
GCAGCCGCTGCGACCAATTGGAGGAGCGCGTGAGCGCCATGGAGGACGAGATGAACGAGATGAAGCGCGA
GGGCAAGTTCCGCGAGAAGCGCATCAAGCGCAACGAGCAGAGCCTGCAGGAGATCTGGGACTACGTGAAG
CGCCCCAACCTGCGCCTGATCGGCGTGCCCGAGAGCGACGTGGAGAACGGCACCAAGCTGGAGAACACCC
TGCAGGACATCATCCAGGAGAACTTCCCCAACCTGGCCCGCCAGGCCAACGTGCAGATCCAGGAGATCCA
GCGCACCCCCCAGCGCTACAGCAGCCGCCGCGCCACCCCCCGCCACATCATCGTGCGCTTCACCAAGGTG
GAGATGAAGGAGAAGATGCTGCGCGCCGCCCGCGAGAAGGGCCGCGTGACCCTGAAGGGCAAGCCCATCC
GTCTCACCGCCGACCTGAGCGCCGAGACCCTGCAGGCCCGCCGCGAGTGGGGCCCCATCTTCAACATCCT
GAAGGAGAAGAACTTCCAGCCCCGCATCAGCTACCCCGCCAAGCTGAGCTTCATCAGCGAGGGCGAGATC
AAGTACTTCATCGACAAGCAGATGCTGCGCGACTTCGTGACCACCCGCCCCGCCCTGAAGGAGCTGCTGA
AGGAGGCCCTGAACATGGAGCGCAACAACCGCTACCAGCCCCTGCAGAACCACGCCAAGATGTAAAGACC
ATCGAGACTAGGAAGAAACTGCATCAACTAATGAGCAAAATCAGGCGCGCCCATCATAATGACCGGCAGC
AACAGCCACATCACCATCCTGACCCTGAACATCAACGGCCTGAACAGCGCCATCAAGCGCCACCGCCTGG
CCAGCTGGATCAAGAGCCAGGACCCCAGCGTGTGCTGCATCCAGGAGACCCACCTGACCTGCCGCGACAC
CCACCGCCTGAAGATCAAGGGCTGGCGCAAGATCTACCAGGCCAACGGCAAGCAGAAGAAGGCCGGCGTG
GCCATCCTGGTGAGCGACAAGACCGACTTCAAGCCCACCAAGATCAAGCGCGACAAGGAGGGCCACTACA
TCATGGTGAAGGGCAGCATCCAGCAGGAGGAGCTGACCATCCTGAACATCTACGCCCCCAACACCGGTGC
CCCCCGCTTCATCAAGCAGGTGCTGAGCGACCTGCAGCGCGACCTGGACAGCCACACCCTGATCATGGGC
GACTTCAACACCCCCCTGAGCACCCTGGACCGCAGCACCCGCCAGAAGGTGAACAAGGACACCCAGGAGC
TGAACAGCGCCCTGCACCAGGCCGACCTGATCGACATCTACCGCACCCTGCACCCCAAGAGCACCGAGTA
CACCTTCTTCAGCGCCCCCCACCACACCTACAGCAAGATCGACCACATCGTGGGCAGCAAGGCCCTGCTG
AGCAAGTGCAAGCGCACCGAGATCATCACCAACTACCTGAGCGACGACAGCGCCATCAAGCTGGAGCTGC
GCATCAAGAACCTGACCCAGAGCCGCAGCACCACCTGGAAGCTGAACAACCTGCTGCTGAACGACTACTG
GGTGCACAACGAGATGAAGGCCGAGATCAAGATGTTCTTCGAAACCAACGAGAACAAGGACACCACCTAC
CAGAACCTGTGGGACGCCTTCAAGGCCGTGTGCCGCGGCAAGTTCATCGCCCTGAACGCCTACAAGCGCA
AGCAGGAGCGCAGCAAGATCGACACCCTGACCAGCCAGCTGAAGGAGCTGGAGAAGCAGGAGCAGACCCA
CAGCAAGGCCAGCCGCCGCCAGGAGATCACCAAGATCCGCGCCGAGCTGAAGGAGATCGAGACCCAGAAG
ACCCTGCAGAAGATCAACGAGTCGCGAAGCTGGTTCTTCGAGCGCATCAACAAGATCGACCGCCCCCTGG
CCCGCCTGATCAAGAAGAAGCGCGAGAAGAACCAGATCGACACCATCAAGAACGACAAGGGCGACATCAC
CACCGACCCCACCGAGATCCAGACCACCATCCGCGAGTACTACAAGCACCTGTACGCCAACAAGCTGGAG
AACCTGGAGGAGATGGACACCTTCCTGGACACCTACACCCTGCCCCGCCTGAACCAGGAGGAGGTGGAGA
GCCTGAACCGCCCCATCACCGGCAGCGAGATCGTGGCCATCATCAACAGCCTGCCCACCAAGAAGAGCCC
CGGCCCCGACGGCTTCACCGCCGAGTTCTACCAGCGCTACAAGGAGGAGCTGGTGCCCTTCCTGCTGAAG
CTGTTCCAGAGCATCGAGAAGGAGGGCATCCTGCCCAACAGCTTCTACGAGGCCAGCATCATCCTGATCC
CCAAGCCCGGCCGCGACACCACCAAGAAGGAGAACTTCCGCCCCATCAGCCTGATGAACATCGACGCCAA
GATCCTGAACAAGATCCTGGCCAACCGCATCCAGCAGCACATCAAGAAGCTGATCCACCACGACCAGGTG
GGCTTCATCCCCGGGATGCAGGGCTGGTTCAACATCCGCAAGAGCATCAACGTGATCCAGCACATCAACC
GCGCCAAGGACAAGAACCACATGATCATCAGCATCGACGCCGAGAAGGCCTTCGACAAGATCCAGCAGCC
CTTCATGCTGAAGACCCTGAACAAGCTGGGCATCGACGGCACCTACTTCAAGATCATCCGCGCCATCTAC
GACAAGCCCACCGCCAACATCATCCTGAACGGCCAGAAGCTGGAGGCCTTCCCCCTGAAGACCGGCACGC
GTCAGGGCTGCCCCCTGAGCCCCCTGCTGTTCAACATCGTGCTGGAGGTGCTGGCCCGCGCCATCCGCCA
GGAGAAGGAGATCAAGGGCATCCAGCTGGGCAAGGAGGAGGTGAAGCTGAGCCTGTTCGCCGACGACATG
ATCGTGTACCTGGAGAACCCCATCGTGAGCGCCCAGAACCTGCTGAAGCTGATCAGCAACTTCAGCAAGG
TGAGCGGCTACAAGATCAACGTGCAGAAGAGCCAGGCCTTCCTGTACACCAACAACCGCCAGACCGAGAG
CCAGATCATGGGCGAGCTGCCCTTCACCATCGCTAGCAAGCGCATCAAGTACCTGGGCATCCAGCTGACC
CGCGACGTGAAGGACCTGTTCAAGGAGAACTACAAGCCCCTGCTGAAGGAGATCAAGGAGGAGACCAACA
AGTGGAAGAACATCCCCTGCAGCTGGGTGGGCCGCATCAACATCGTGAAGATGGCCATCCTGCCCAAGGT
GATCTACCGCTTCAACGCCATCCCCATCAAGCTGCCCATGACCTTCTTCACCGAGCTGGAGAAGACCACC
CTGAAGTTCATCTGGAACCAGAAGCGCGCCCGCATCGCCAAGAGCATCCTGAGCCAGAAGAACAAGGCCG
GCGGCATCACCCTGCCCGACTTCAAGCTGTACTACAAGGCCACCGTGACCAAGACCGCCTGGTACTGGTA
CCAGAACCGCGATATCGACCAGTGGAACCGCACCGAGCCCAGCGAGATCATGCCCCACATCTACAACTAC
CTGATCTTCGACAAGCCCGAGAAGAACAAGCAGTGGGGCAAGGACAGCCTGTTCAACAAGTGGTGCTGGG
AGAACTGGCTGGCCATCTGCCGCAAGCTGAAGCTGGACCCCTTCCTGACCCCCTACACCAAGATCAACAG
CCGCTGGATCAAGGACCTGAACGTGAAGCCCAAGACCATCAAGACCCTGGAGGAGAACCTGGGCATCACC
ATCCAGGACATCGGCGTGGGCAAGGACTTCATGAGCAAGACCCCCAAGGCCATGGCCACCAAGGACAAGA
TCGACAAGTGGGACCTGATCAAGCTGAAGAGCTTCTGCACCGCCAAGGAGACCACCATCCGCGTGAACCG
CCAGCCCACCACCTGGGAGAAGATCTTCGCCACCTACAGCAGCGACAAGGGCCTGATCAGCCGCATCTAC
AACGAGCTGAAGCAGATCTACAAGAAGAAGACCAACAACCCCATCAAGAAGTGGGCCAAGGACATGAACC
GCCACTTCAGCAAGGAGGACATCTACGCCGCCAAGAAGCATATGAAGAAGTGCAGCAGCAGCCTGGCCAT
CCGCGAGATGCAGATCAAGACCACCATGCGCTACCACCTGACCCCCGTGCGCATGGCCATCATCAAGAAG
AGCGGCAACAACCGCTGCTGGCGCGGCTGCGGCGAGATCGGCACCCTGCTGCACTGCTGGTGGGACTGCA
AGCTGGTGCAGCCCCTGTGGAAGAGCGTGTGGCGCTTCCTGCGCGACCTGGAGCTGGAGATCCCCTTCGA
CCCCGCCATCCCCCTGCTGGGCATCTACCCCAACGAGTACAAGAGCTGCTGCTACAAGGACACCTGCACC
CGCATGTTCATCGCCGCCCTGTTCACCATCGCCAAGACCTGGAACCAGCCCAAGTGCCCCACCATGATCG
ATTGGATCAAGAAGATGTGGCACATCTACACCATGGAGTACTACGCCGCCATCAAGAACGACGAGTTCAT
CAGCTTCGTGGGCACCTGGATGAAGCTGGAGACCATCATCCTGAGCAAGCTGAGCCAGGAGCAGAAGACC
AAGCACCGCATCTTCAGCCTGATCGGCGGCAACGGCGGCGGCAGCGGCGGCGGCAGCCTGGAAGTTCTGT
TCCAGGGGCCCGACTACAAAGACCATGACGGTGATTATAAAGATCATGACATCGATTACAAGGATGACGA
TGACAAGTAGACAATGAGATCACATGGACACAGGAAGGGGAATATCACACTCTGGGGACTGTGGTGGGGT
CGGGGGAGGGGGGAGGGATAGCATTGGGAGATATACCTAATGCTAGATGACACATTAGTGGGTGCAGCGC
ACCAGCATGGCACATGTATACATATGTAACTAACCTGCACAATGTGCACATGTACCCTAAAACTTAGAGT
ATAATG
